>Addgene plasmid #183279 | CROP_C9_Puro_CYP17A1 | addgene full sequence | sequence record 362614 | Addgene NGS Result
GGATAACAATTTCACACAGGAAACAGCTATGACCATGATTACGCCAAGCGCGCAATTAACCCTCACTAAA
GGGAACAAAAGCTGGAGCTGCAAGCTTAATGTAGTCTTATGCAATACTCTTGTAGTCTTGCAACATGGTA
ACGATGAGTTAGCAACATGCCTTACAAGGAGAGAAAAAGCACCGTGCATGCCGATTGGTGGAAGTAAGGT
GGTACGATCGTGCCTTATTAGGAAGGCAACAGACGGGTCTGACATGGATTGGACGAACCACTGAATTGCC
GCATTGCAGAGATATTGTATTTAAGTGCCTAGCTCGATACATAAACGGGTCTCTCTGGTTAGACCAGATC
TGAGCCTGGGAGCTCTCTGGCTAACTAGGGAACCCACTGCTTAAGCCTCAATAAAGCTTGCCTTGAGTGC
TTCAAGTAGTGTGTGCCCGTCTGTTGTGTGACTCTGGTAACTAGAGATCCCTCAGACCCTTTTAGTCAGT
GTGGAAAATCTCTAGCAGTGGCGCCCGAACAGGGACTTGAAAGCGAAAGGGAAACCAGAGGAGCTCTCTC
GACGCAGGACTCGGCTTGCTGAAGCGCGCACGGCAAGAGGCGAGGGGCGGCGACTGGTGAGTACGCCAAA
AATTTTGACTAGCGGAGGCTAGAAGGAGAGAGATGGGTGCGAGAGCGTCAGTATTAAGCGGGGGAGAATT
AGATCGCGATGGGAAAAAATTCGGTTAAGGCCAGGGGGAAAGAAAAAATATAAATTAAAACATATAGTAT
GGGCAAGCAGGGAGCTAGAACGATTCGCAGTTAATCCTGGCCTGTTAGAAACATCAGAAGGCTGTAGACA
AATACTGGGACAGCTACAACCATCCCTTCAGACAGGATCAGAAGAACTTAGATCATTATATAATACAGTA
GCAACCCTCTATTGTGTGCATCAAAGGATAGAGATAAAAGACACCAAGGAAGCTTTAGACAAGATAGAGG
AAGAGCAAAACAAAAGTAAGACCACCGCACAGCAAGCGGCCGCTGATCTTCAGACCTGGAGGAGGAGATA
TGAGGGACAATTGGAGAAGTGAATTATATAAATATAAAGTAGTAAAAATTGAACCATTAGGAGTAGCACC
CACCAAGGCAAAGAGAAGAGTGGTGCAGAGAGAAAAAAGAGCAGTGGGAATAGGAGCTTTGTTCCTTGGG
TTCTTGGGAGCAGCAGGAAGCACTATGGGCGCAGCGTCAATGACGCTGACGGTACAGGCCAGACAATTAT
TGTCTGGTATAGTGCAGCAGCAGAACAATTTGCTGAGGGCTATTGAGGCGCAACAGCATCTGTTGCAACT
CACAGTCTGGGGCATCAAGCAGCTCCAGGCAAGAATCCTGGCTGTGGAAAGATACCTAAAGGATCAACAG
CTCCTGGGGATTTGGGGTTGCTCTGGAAAACTCATTTGCACCACTGCTGTGCCTTGGAATGCTAGTTGGA
GTAATAAATCTCTGGAACAGATTTGGAATCACACGACCTGGATGGAGTGGGACAGAGAAATTAACAATTA
CACAAGCTTAATACACTCCTTAATTGAAGAATCGCAAAACCAGCAAGAAAAGAATGAACAAGAATTATTG
GAATTAGATAAATGGGCAAGTTTGTGGAATTGGTTTAACATAACAAATTGGCTGTGGTATATAAAATTAT
TCATAATGATAGTAGGAGGCTTGGTAGGTTTAAGAATAGTTTTTGCTGTACTTTCTATAGTGAATAGAGT
TAGGCAGGGATATTCACCATTATCGTTTCAGAATCTTGAGACAAATGGCAGTATTCATCCACAATTTTAA
AAGAAAAGGGGGGATTGGGGGGTACAGTGCAGGGGAAAGAATAGTAGACATAATAGCAACAGACATACAA
ACTAAAGAATTACAAAAACAAATTACAAAAATTCAAAATTTTCGGGTTTATTACAGGGACAGCAGAGATC
CACTTTGGCGCCGGCTCGAGGGGGCCCGGGTGCAAAGATGGATAAAGTTTTAAACAGAGAGGAATCTTTG
CAGCTAATGGACCTTCTAGGTCTTGAAAGGAGTGGGAATTGGCTCCGTAGGTCTTGAAAGGAGTGGGAAT
TGGCTCCGGTGCCCGTCAGTGGGCAGAGCGCACATCGCCCACAGTCCCCGAGAAGTTGGGGGGAGGGGTC
GGCAATTGATCCGGTGCCTAGAGAAGGTGGCGCGGGGTAAACTGGGAAAGTGATGTCGTGTACTGGCTCC
GCCTTTTTCCCGAGGGTGGGGGAGAACCGTATATAAGTGCAGTAGTCGCCGTGAACGTTCTTTTTCGCAA
CGGGTTTGCCGCCAGAACACAGGACCGGTTCTAGAGCGCTGCCACCATGGACAAGAAGTACAGCATCGGC
CTGGACATCGGCACCAACTCTGTGGGCTGGGCCGTGATCACCGACGAGTACAAGGTGCCCAGCAAGAAAT
TCAAGGTGCTGGGCAACACCGACCGGCACAGCATCAAGAAGAACCTGATCGGAGCCCTGCTGTTCGACAG
CGGCGAAACAGCCGAGGCCACCCGGCTGAAGAGAACCGCCAGAAGAAGATACACCAGACGGAAGAACCGG
ATCTGCTATCTGCAAGAGATCTTCAGCAACGAGATGGCCAAGGTGGACGACAGCTTCTTCCACAGACTGG
AAGAGTCCTTCCTGGTGGAAGAGGATAAGAAGCACGAGCGGCACCCCATCTTCGGCAACATCGTGGACGA
GGTGGCCTACCACGAGAAGTACCCCACCATCTACCACCTGAGAAAGAAACTGGTGGACAGCACCGACAAG
GCCGACCTGCGGCTGATCTATCTGGCCCTGGCCCACATGATCAAGTTCCGGGGCCACTTCCTGATCGAGG
GCGACCTGAACCCCGACAACAGCGACGTGGACAAGCTGTTCATCCAGCTGGTGCAGACCTACAACCAGCT
GTTCGAGGAAAACCCCATCAACGCCAGCGGCGTGGACGCCAAGGCCATCCTGTCTGCCAGACTGAGCAAG
AGCAGACGGCTGGAAAATCTGATCGCCCAGCTGCCCGGCGAGAAGAAGAATGGCCTGTTCGGAAACCTGA
TTGCCCTGAGCCTGGGCCTGACCCCCAACTTCAAGAGCAACTTCGACCTGGCCGAGGATGCCAAACTGCA
GCTGAGCAAGGACACCTACGACGACGACCTGGACAACCTGCTGGCCCAGATCGGCGACCAGTACGCCGAC
CTGTTTCTGGCCGCCAAGAACCTGTCCGACGCCATCCTGCTGAGCGACATCCTGAGAGTGAACACCGAGA
TCACCAAGGCCCCCCTGAGCGCCTCTATGATCAAGAGATACGACGAGCACCACCAGGACCTGACCCTGCT
GAAAGCTCTCGTGCGGCAGCAGCTGCCTGAGAAGTACAAAGAGATTTTCTTCGACCAGAGCAAGAACGGC
TACGCCGGCTACATTGACGGCGGAGCCAGCCAGGAAGAGTTCTACAAGTTCATCAAGCCCATCCTGGAAA
AGATGGACGGCACCGAGGAACTGCTCGTGAAGCTGAACAGAGAGGACCTGCTGCGGAAGCAGCGGACCTT
CGACAACGGCAGCATCCCCCACCAGATCCACCTGGGAGAGCTGCACGCCATTCTGCGGCGGCAGGAAGAT
TTTTACCCATTCCTGAAGGACAACCGGGAAAAGATCGAGAAGATCCTGACCTTCCGCATCCCCTACTACG
TGGGCCCTCTGGCCAGGGGAAACAGCAGATTCGCCTGGATGACCAGAAAGAGCGAGGAAACCATCACCCC
CTGGAACTTCGAGGAAGTGGTGGACAAGGGCGCTTCCGCCCAGAGCTTCATCGAGCGGATGACCAACTTC
GATAAGAACCTGCCCAACGAGAAGGTGCTGCCCAAGCACAGCCTGCTGTACGAGTACTTCACCGTGTATA
ACGAGCTGACCAAAGTGAAATACGTGACCGAGGGAATGAGAAAGCCCGCCTTCCTGAGCGGCGAGCAGAA
AAAGGCCATCGTGGACCTGCTGTTCAAGACCAACCGGAAAGTGACCGTGAAGCAGCTGAAAGAGGACTAC
TTCAAGAAAATCGAGTGCTTCGACTCCGTGGAAATCTCCGGCGTGGAAGATCGGTTCAACGCCTCCCTGG
GCACATACCACGATCTGCTGAAAATTATCAAGGACAAGGACTTCCTGGACAATGAGGAAAACGAGGACAT
TCTGGAAGATATCGTGCTGACCCTGACACTGTTTGAGGACAGAGAGATGATCGAGGAACGGCTGAAAACC
TATGCCCACCTGTTCGACGACAAAGTGATGAAGCAGCTGAAGCGGCGGAGATACACCGGCTGGGGCAGGC
TGAGCCGGAAGCTGATCAACGGCATCCGGGACAAGCAGTCCGGCAAGACAATCCTGGATTTCCTGAAGTC
CGACGGCTTCGCCAACAGAAACTTCATGCAGCTGATCCACGACGACAGCCTGACCTTTAAAGAGGACATC
CAGAAAGCCCAGGTGTCCGGCCAGGGCGATAGCCTGCACGAGCACATTGCCAATCTGGCCGGCAGCCCCG
CCATTAAGAAGGGCATCCTGCAGACAGTGAAGGTGGTGGACGAGCTCGTGAAAGTGATGGGCCGGCACAA
GCCCGAGAACATCGTGATCGAAATGGCCAGAGAGAACCAGACCACCCAGAAGGGACAGAAGAACAGCCGC
GAGAGAATGAAGCGGATCGAAGAGGGCATCAAAGAGCTGGGCAGCCAGATCCTGAAAGAACACCCCGTGG
AAAACACCCAGCTGCAGAACGAGAAGCTGTACCTGTACTACCTGCAGAATGGGCGGGATATGTACGTGGA
CCAGGAACTGGACATCAACCGGCTGTCCGACTACGATGTGGACCATATCGTGCCTCAGAGCTTTCTGAAG
GACGACTCCATCGACAACAAGGTGCTGACCAGAAGCGACAAGAACCGGGGCAAGAGCGACAACGTGCCCT
CCGAAGAGGTCGTGAAGAAGATGAAGAACTACTGGCGGCAGCTGCTGAACGCCAAGCTGATTACCCAGAG
AAAGTTCGACAATCTGACCAAGGCCGAGAGAGGCGGCCTGAGCGAACTGGATAAGGCCGGCTTCATCAAG
AGACAGCTGGTGGAAACCCGGCAGATCACAAAGCACGTGGCACAGATCCTGGACTCCCGGATGAACACTA
AGTACGACGAGAATGACAAGCTGATCCGGGAAGTGAAAGTGATCACCCTGAAGTCCAAGCTGGTGTCCGA
TTTCCGGAAGGATTTCCAGTTTTACAAAGTGCGCGAGATCAACAACTACCACCACGCCCACGACGCCTAC
CTGAACGCCGTCGTGGGAACCGCCCTGATCAAAAAGTACCCTAAGCTGGAAAGCGAGTTCGTGTACGGCG
ACTACAAGGTGTACGACGTGCGGAAGATGATCGCCAAGAGCGAGCAGGAAATCGGCAAGGCTACCGCCAA
GTACTTCTTCTACAGCAACATCATGAACTTTTTCAAGACCGAGATTACCCTGGCCAACGGCGAGATCCGG
AAGCGGCCTCTGATCGAGACAAACGGCGAAACCGGGGAGATCGTGTGGGATAAGGGCCGGGATTTTGCCA
CCGTGCGGAAAGTGCTGAGCATGCCCCAAGTGAATATCGTGAAAAAGACCGAGGTGCAGACAGGCGGCTT
CAGCAAAGAGTCTATCCTGCCCAAGAGGAACAGCGATAAGCTGATCGCCAGAAAGAAGGACTGGGACCCT
AAGAAGTACGGCGGCTTCGACAGCCCCACCGTGGCCTATTCTGTGCTGGTGGTGGCCAAAGTGGAAAAGG
GCAAGTCCAAGAAACTGAAGAGTGTGAAAGAGCTGCTGGGGATCACCATCATGGAAAGAAGCAGCTTCGA
GAAGAATCCCATCGACTTTCTGGAAGCCAAGGGCTACAAAGAAGTGAAAAAGGACCTGATCATCAAGCTG
CCTAAGTACTCCCTGTTCGAGCTGGAAAACGGCCGGAAGAGAATGCTGGCCTCTGCCGGCGAACTGCAGA
AGGGAAACGAACTGGCCCTGCCCTCCAAATATGTGAACTTCCTGTACCTGGCCAGCCACTATGAGAAGCT
GAAGGGCTCCCCCGAGGATAATGAGCAGAAACAGCTGTTTGTGGAACAGCACAAGCACTACCTGGACGAG
ATCATCGAGCAGATCAGCGAGTTCTCCAAGAGAGTGATCCTGGCCGACGCTAATCTGGACAAAGTGCTGT
CCGCCTACAACAAGCACCGGGATAAGCCCATCAGAGAGCAGGCCGAGAATATCATCCACCTGTTTACCCT
GACCAATCTGGGAGCCCCTGCCGCCTTCAAGTACTTTGACACCACCATCGACCGGAAGAGGTACACCAGC
ACCAAAGAGGTGCTGGACGCCACCCTGATCCACCAGAGCATCACCGGCCTGTACGAGACACGGATCGACC
TGTCTCAGCTGGGAGGCGACAAGCGACCTGCCGCCACAAAGAAGGCTGGACAGGCTAAGAAGAAGAAAGA
TTACAAAGACGATGACGATAAGGGATCCGGCGCAACAAACTTCTCTCTGCTGAAACAAGCCGGAGATGTC
GAAGAGAATCCTGGACCGATGACCGAGTACAAGCCCACGGTGCGCCTCGCCACCCGCGACGACGTCCCCA
GGGCCGTACGCACCCTCGCCGCCGCGTTCGCCGACTACCCCGCCACGCGCCACACCGTCGATCCGGACCG
CCACATCGAGCGGGTCACCGAGCTGCAAGAACTCTTCCTCACGCGCGTCGGGCTCGACATCGGCAAGGTG
TGGGTCGCGGACGACGGCGCCGCCGTGGCGGTCTGGACCACGCCGGAGAGCGTCGAAGCGGGGGCGGTGT
TCGCCGAGATCGGCCCGCGCATGGCCGAGTTGAGCGGTTCCCGGCTGGCCGCGCAGCAACAGATGGAAGG
CCTCCTGGCGCCGCACCGGCCCAAGGAGCCCGCGTGGTTCCTGGCCACCGTCGGAGTCTCGCCCGACCAC
CAGGGCAAGGGTCTGGGCAGCGCCGTCGTGCTCCCCGGAGTGGAGGCGGCCGAGCGCGCCGGGGTGCCCG
CCTTCCTGGAGACCTCCGCGCCCCGCAACCTCCCCTTCTACGAGCGGCTCGGCTTCACCGTCACCGCCGA
CGTCGAGGTGCCCGAAGGACCGCGCACCTGGTGCATGACCCGCAAGCCCGGTGCCTGAACGCGTTAAGTC
GACAATCAACCTCTGGATTACAAAATTTGTGAAAGATTGACTGGTATTCTTAACTATGTTGCTCCTTTTA
CGCTATGTGGATACGCTGCTTTAATGCCTTTGTATCATGCTATTGCTTCCCGTATGGCTTTCATTTTCTC
CTCCTTGTATAAATCCTGGTTGCTGTCTCTTTATGAGGAGTTGTGGCCCGTTGTCAGGCAACGTGGCGTG
GTGTGCACTGTGTTTGCTGACGCAACCCCCACTGGTTGGGGCATTGCCACCACCTGTCAGCTCCTTTCCG
GGACTTTCGCTTTCCCCCTCCCTATTGCCACGGCGGAACTCATCGCCGCCTGCCTTGCCCGCTGCTGGAC
AGGGGCTCGGCTGTTGGGCACTGACAATTCCGTGGTGTTGTCGGGGAAATCATCGTCCTTTCCTTGGCTG
CTCGCCTGTGTTGCCACCTGGATTCTGCGCGGGACGTCCTTCTGCTACGTCCCTTCGGCCCTCAATCCAG
CGGACCTTCCTTCCCGCGGCCTGCTGCCGGCTCTGCGGCCTCTTCCGCGTCTTCGCCTTCGCCCTCAGAC
GAGTCGGATCTCCCTTTGGGCCGCCTCCCCGCGTCGACTTTAAGACCAATGACTTACAAGGCAGCTGTAG
ATCTTAGCCACTTTTTAAAAGAAAAGGGGGGACTGGAAGGGCTAATTCACTCCCAACGAAGACAAGATTT
CACCATTATCGTTTCAGACCCACCTCCCAACCCCGAGGGGACCCAGAGAGGGCCTATTTCCCATGATTCC
TTCATATTTGCATATACGATACAAGGCTGTTAGAGAGATAATTAGAATTAATTTGACTGTAAACACAAAG
ATATTAGTACAAAATACGTGACGTAGAAAGTAATAATTTCTTGGGTAGTTTGCAGTTTTAAAATTATGTT
TTAAAATGGACTATCATATGCTTACCGTAACTTGAAAGTATTTCGATTTCTTGGCTTTATATATCTTGTG
GAAAGGACGAAACACCGGTCACTCCGGAATTTCTCCTGTTTTAGAGCTAGAAATAGCAAGTTAAAATAAG
GCTAGTCCGTTATCAACTTGAAAAAGTGGCACCGAGTCGGTGCTTTTTTAAGCTTGGCGTAACTAGATCT
TGAGACACTGCTTTTTGCTTGTACTGGGTCTCTCTGGTTAGACCAGATCTGAGCCTGGGAGCTCTCTGGC
TAACTAGGGAACCCACTGCTTAAGCCTCAATAAAGCTTGCCTTGAGTGCTTCAAGTAGTGTGTGCCCGTC
TGTTGTGTGACTCTGGTAACTAGAGATCCCTCAGACCCTTTTAGTCAGTGTGGAAAATCTCTAGCAGTAC
GTATAGTAGTTCATGTCATCTTATTATTCAGTATTTATAACTTGCAAAGAAATGAATATCAGAGAGTGAG
AGGAACTTGTTTATTGCAGCTTATAATGGTTACAAATAAAGCAATAGCATCACAAATTTCACAAATAAAG
CATTTTTTTCACTGCATTCTAGTTGTGGTTTGTCCAAACTCATCAATGTATCTTATCATGTCTGGCTCTA
GCTATCCCGCCCCTAACTCCGCCCATCCCGCCCCTAACTCCGCCCAGTTCCGCCCATTCTCCGCCCCATG
GCTGACTAATTTTTTTTATTTATGCAGAGGCCGAGGCCGCCTCGGCCTCTGAGCTATTCCAGAAGTAGTG
AGGAGGCTTTTTTGGAGGCCTAGGGACGTACCCAATTCGCCCTATAGTGAGTCGTATTACGCGCGCTCAC
TGGCCGTCGTTTTACAACGTCGTGACTGGGAAAACCCTGGCGTTACCCAACTTAATCGCCTTGCAGCACA
TCCCCCTTTCGCCAGCTGGCGTAATAGCGAAGAGGCCCGCACCGATCGCCCTTCCCAACAGTTGCGCAGC
CTGAATGGCGAATGGG
[124 nt withheld, positions 9117-9240]
C
[91 nt withheld, positions 9242-9332]
A
[49 nt withheld, positions 9334-9382]
CCTTTGACGTTGGAGTCCACGTTCTTT
[37 nt withheld, positions 9410-9446]
ACCCTATCTCGGTCTATTCTTTTGATTTATAAGGGATTTTGCCGATTTCGGCCTATTGGTTAAAAAATGA
GCTGATTTAACAAAAATTTAACGCGAATTTTAACAAAATATTAACGCTTACAATTTAGGTGGCACTTTTC
GGGGAAATGTGCGCGGAACCCCTATTTGTTTATTTTTCTAAATACATTCAAATATGTATCCGCTCATGAG
ACAATAACCCTGATAAATGCTTCAATAATATTGAAAAAGGAAGAGTATGAGTATTCAACATTTCCGTGTC
GCCCTTATTCCCTTTTTTGCGGCATTTTGCCTTCCTGTTTTTGCTCACCCAGAAACGCTGGTGAAAGTAA
AAGATGCTGAAGATCAGTTGGGTGCACGAGTGGGTTACATCGAACTGGATCTCAACAGCGGTAAGATCCT
TGAGAGTTTTCGCCCCGAAGAACGTTTTCCAATGATGAGCACTTTTAAAGTTCTGCTATGTGGCGCGGTA
TTATCCCGTATTGACGCCGGGCAAGAGCAACTCGGTCGCCGCATACACTATTCTCAGAATGACTTGGTTG
AGTACTCACCAGTCACAGAAAAGCATCTTACGGATGGCATGACAGTAAGAGAATTATGCAGTGCTGCCAT
AACCATGAGTGATAACACTGCGGCCAACTTACTTCTGACAACGATCGGAGGACCGAAGGAGCTAACCGCT
TTTTTGCACAACATGGGGGATCATGTAACTCGCCTTGATCGTTGGGAACCGGAGCTGAATGAAGCCATAC
CAAACGACGAGCGTGACACCACGATGCCTGTAGCAATGGCAACAACGTTGCGCAAACTATTAACTGGCGA
ACTACTTACTCTAGCTTCCCGGCAACAATTAATAGACTGGATGGAGGCGGATAAAGTTGCAGGACCACTT
CTGCGCTCGGCCCTTCCGGCTGGCTGGTTTATTGCTGATAAATCTGGAGCCGGTGAGCGTGGGTCTCGCG
GTATCATTGCAGCACTGGGGCCAGATGGTAAGCCCTCCCGTATCGTAGTTATCTACACGACGGGGAGTCA
GGCAACTATGGATGAACGAAATAGACAGATCGCTGAGATAGGTGCCTCACTGATTAAGCATTGGTAACTG
TCAGACCAAGTTTACTCATATATACTTTAGATTGATTTAAAACTTCATTTTTAATTTAAAAGGATCTAGG
TGAAGATCCTTTTTGATAATCTCATGACCAAAATCCCTTAACGTGAGTTTTCGTTCCACTGAGCGTCAGA
CCCCGTAGAAAAGATCAAAGGATCTTCTTGAGATCCTTTTTTTCTGCGCGTAATCTGCTGCTTGCAAACA
AAAAAACCACCGCTACCAGCGGTGGTTTGTTTGCCGGATCAAGAGCTACCAACTCTTTTTCCGAAGGTAA
CTGGCTTCAGCAGAGCGCAGATACCAAATACTGTTCTTCTAGTGTAGCCGTAGTTAGGCCACCACTTCAA
GAACTCTGTAGCACCGCCTACATACCTCGCTCTGCTAATCCTGTTACCAGTGGCTGCTGCCAGTGGCGAT
AAGTCGTGTCTTACCGGGTTGGACTCAAGACGATAGTTACCGGATAAGGCGCAGCGGTCGGGCTGAACGG
GGGGTTCGTGCACACAGCCCAGCTTGGAGCGAACGACCTACACCGAACTGAGATACCTACAGCGTGAGCT
ATGAGAAAGCGCCACGCTTCCCGAAGGGAGAAAGGCGGACAGGTATCCGGTAAGCGGCAGGGTCGGAACA
GGAGAGCGCACGAGGGAGCTTCCAGGGGGAAACGCCTGGTATCTTTATAGTCCTGTCGGGTTTCGCCACC
TCTGACTTGAGCGTCGATTTTTGTGATGCTCGTCAGGGGGGCGGAGCCTATGGAAAAACGCCAGCAACGC
GGCCTTTTTACGGTTCCTGGCCTTTTGCTGGCCTTTTGCTCACATGTTCTTTCCTGCGTTATCCCCTGAT
TCTGTGGATAACCGTATTACCGCCTTTGAGTGAGCTGATACCGCTCGCCGCAGCCGAACGACCGAGCGCA
GCGAGTCAGTGAGCGAGGAAGCGGAAGAGCGCCCAATACGCAAACCGCCTCTCCCCGCGCGTTGGCCGAT
TCATTAATGCAGCTGGCACGACAGGTTTCCCGACTGGAAAGCGGGCAGTGAGCGCAACGCAATTAATGTG
AGTTAGCTCACTCATTAGGCACCCCAGGCTTTACACTTTATGCTTCCGGCTCGTATGTTGTGTGGAATTG
TGAGC
Features (pLannotate 1.2.2; 30 found; start..end, strand, type, name):
     54..72      +  promoter       T3 promoter: promoter for bacteriophage T3 RNA polymerase
    100..326     +  promoter       RSV promoter: Rous sarcoma virus enhancer/promoter
    327..507     +  LTR            5' LTR (truncated): truncated 5' long terminal repeat (LTR) from HIV-1
    554..679     +  misc_feature   HIV-1 Ψ: packaging signal of human immunodeficiency virus type 1
    663..1026    +  CDS            HIV-1 gag (fragment): gag protein from human immunodeficiency virus 1; gag
   1172..1405    +  misc_feature   RRE: The Rev response element (RRE) of HIV-1 allows for Rev-dependent mRNA export from the nucleus to the cytoplasm.
   1815..1932    +  misc_feature   cPPT/CTS: central polypurine tract and central termination sequence of HIV-1
   1998..2064    +  CDS            small t antigen (fragment): SV40 (simian virus 40) small t antigen
   2078..2095    +  CDS            small t antigen (fragment): SV40 (simian virus 40) small t antigen
   2121..2332    +  promoter       EF-1α core promoter: core promoter for human elongation factor EF-1α
   2357..6460    +  CDS            Cas9: Cas9 (Csn1) endonuclease from the Streptococcus pyogenes Type II CRISPR/Cas system generates RNA-guided double strand breaks in DNA
   6599..7198    +  CDS            PuroR (fragment): puromycin N-acetyltransferase; pac from Streptomyces; confers resistance to puromycin
   7214..7802    +  misc_feature   WPRE: woodchuck hepatitis virus posttranscriptional regulatory element
   7798..7908    +  CDS            nef (fragment): NEF_HV1LA - Experimental evidence at protein level: Swiss-Prot protein existence level 1. Extracellular Nef protein targets CD4(+) T-lymphocytes for apoptosis by interacting with CXCR4 surface receptors. From Human immunodeficiency virus type 1 group M subtype B (isolate Lai) (HIV-1).
   7928..7954    +  CDS            Rev (fragment): human immunodeficiency virus 1 (HIV-1) Rev protein; rev; enhances nuclear export of unspliced and incompletely spliced viral mRNAs
   7958..8198    +  promoter       U6 promoter: RNA polymerase III promoter for human U6 snRNA
   8228..8303    +  misc_RNA       gRNA scaffold: guide RNA scaffold for the Streptococcus pyogenes CRISPR/Cas9 system
   8356..8536    +  LTR            5' LTR (truncated): truncated 5' long terminal repeat (LTR) from HIV-1
   8614..8735    +  polyA_signal   SV40 poly(A) signal: SV40 polyadenylation signal
   8775..8910    +  rep_origin     SV40 ori: SV40 origin of replication
   8931..8949    -  promoter       T7 promoter: promoter for bacteriophage T7 RNA polymerase
   8957..9112    +  CDS            lacZα (fragment): LacZα fragment of β-galactosidase; lacZ fragment
   9117..9545    +  rep_origin     f1 ori (sequence partly withheld): f1 bacteriophage origin of replication; arrow indicates direction of (+) strand synthesis
   9598..9702    +  promoter       AmpR promoter: bla
   9703..10563   +  CDS            AmpR: β-lactamase; bla; confers resistance to ampicillin, carbenicillin, and related antibiotics
  10734..11322   +  rep_origin     ori: high-copy-number ColE1/pMB1/pBR322/pUC origin of replication
  11505..11597   +  CDS            lacI (fragment): lac repressor; lacI; The lac repressor binds to the lac operator to inhibit transcription in E. coli. This inhibition can be relieved by adding lactose or isopropyl-β-D-thiogalactopyranoside (IPTG).
  11610..11631   +  protein_bind   CAP binding site: CAP binding activates transcription in the presence of cAMP. E. coli catabolite activator protein
  11646..11676   +  promoter       lac promoter: promoter for the E. coli lac operon
  11680..11      +  protein_bind   lac operator (fragment) (across the origin): The lac repressor binds to the lac operator to inhibit transcription in E. coli. This inhibition can be relieved by adding lactose or isopropyl-β-D-thiogalactopyranoside (IPTG). lac repressor encoded by lacI
