[The description below was written by a language model from this plasmid's Addgene catalogue record and pLannotate feature annotations shown in this document.]
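Description:
CROP_C9_Puro_CYP17A1 is an 11.7 kb lentiviral transfer plasmid built on the CROPseq backbone that delivers an all-in-one CRISPR knockout system carrying a single guide RNA against CYP17A1. In bacteria it is maintained through a high-copy ColE1/pUC-type origin and selected with ampicillin via the β-lactamase gene. An f1 origin, an SV40 origin and remnants of a lac cloning region (lac promoter/operator, lacZα and lacI fragments, T3 and T7 promoters) are also annotated in the backbone.

The viral portion has a third-generation-style layout. An RSV promoter drives a truncated HIV-1 5' LTR, followed by the Ψ packaging signal with a partial gag sequence, the Rev response element for Rev-dependent nuclear export of the genomic RNA, and the cPPT/CTS. Downstream, an EF-1α core promoter drives Streptococcus pyogenes Cas9, followed by a puromycin N-acetyltransferase coding sequence for selecting transduced mammalian cells. The element joining Cas9 to the puromycin marker is not annotated in the feature table. A WPRE follows to enhance transcript expression.

As is characteristic of the CROPseq design, the human U6 promoter and gRNA scaffold, with the guide presumably in the short unannotated gap between them, sit just upstream of the 3' LTR sequence (labelled by the annotation tool as a second truncated 5' LTR). In that design the guide cassette is copied during reverse transcription and is also included in the polyadenylated Pol II transcript, so guide identity can be read from mRNA sequencing. An SV40 poly(A) signal follows the LTR. The record describes its purpose as CYP17A1 knockout, and the associated work concerns screening for cancer vulnerabilities in ex vivo cultures.
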