Addgene plasmid #183279: CROP_C9_Puro_CYP17A1
Purpose: All-in-One CRISPRko system with a guide RNA that targets CYP17A1 gene
Depositing lab: Prashant Mali. Depositing organization: University of California, San Diego (UCSD). Publication: Integrated genome and tissue engineering enables screening of cancer vulnerabilities in physiologically relevant perfusable ex vivo cultures. Hu M, Lei XY, Larson JD, McAlonis M, Ford K, McDonald D, Mach K, Rusert JM, Wechsler-Reya RJ, Mali P. Biomaterials. 2022 Jan;280:121276. doi: 10.1016/j.biomaterials.2021.121276. Epub 2021 Dec 2. PubMed 34890975.
Backbone
  Vector backbone: CROPseq
  Vector type: Lentiviral
Growth in bacteria
  Bacterial resistance: Ampicillin, 100 μg/mL
  Growth temperature: 37°C
  Growth strain: NEB Stable
  Copy number: High Copy
Gene/Insert
  Gene/Insert name: CYP17A1
  gRNA/shRNA sequence: GTCACTCCGGAATTTCTCCT
  Species: Synthetic
  Cloning method: Gibson Cloning
Terms and licenses: Academic/Nonprofit Terms; Industry Terms: Not Available to Industry
How to cite: CROP_C9_Puro_CYP17A1 was a gift from Prashant Mali (Addgene plasmid # 183279 ; http://n2t.net/addgene:183279 ; RRID:Addgene_183279)
